>Addgene plasmid #73580 | pLenti-CMV-mOC-STAMP (N162D)-GFP | depositor partial sequence | sequence record 136077 | backbone vector sequence
CTAGCTGGCCAGTCGACAATCAACCTCTGGATTACAAAATTTGTGAAAGATTGACTGGTATTCTTAACTA
TGTTGCTCCTTTTACGCTATGTGGATACGCTGCTTTAATGCCTTTGTATCATGCTATTGCTTCCCGTATG
GCTTTCATTTTCTCCTCCTTGTATAAATCCTGGTTGCTGTCTCTTTATGAGGAGTTGTGGCCCGTTGTCA
GGCAACGTGGCGTGGTGTGCACTGTGTTTGCTGACGCAACCCCCACTGGTTGGGGCATTGCCACCACCTG
TCAGCTCCTTTCCGGGACTTTCGCTTTCCCCCTCCCTATTGCCACGGCGGAACTCATCGCCGCCTGCCTT
GCCCGCTGCTGGACAGGGGCTCGGCTGTTGGGCACTGACAATTCCGTGGTGTTGTCGGGGAAGCTGACGT
CCTTTCCATGGCTGCTCGCCTGTGTTGCCACCTGGATTCTGCGCGGGACGTCCTTCTGCTACGTCCCTTC
GGCCCTCAATCCAGCGGACCTTCCTTCCCGCGGCCTGCTGCCGGCTCTGCGGCCTCTTCCGCGTCTTCGC
CTTCGCCCTCAGACGAGTCGGATCTCCCTTTGGGCCGCCTCCCCGCCTGGAATTCGAGCTCGGTACCTTT
AAGACCAATGACTTACAAGGCAGCTGTAGATCTTAGCCACTTTTTAAAAGAAAAGGGGGGACTGGAAGGG
CTAATTCACTCCCAACGAAGACAAGATGGGATCAATTCACCATGGGAATAACTTCGTATAGCATACATTA
TACGAAGTTATGCTGCTTTTTGCTTGTACTGGGTCTCTCTGGTTAGACCAGATCTGAGCCTGGGAGCTCT
CTGGCTAACTAGGGAACCCACTGCTTAAGCCTCAATAAAGCTTGCCTTGAGTGCTTCAAGTAGTGTGTGC
CCGTCTGTTGTGTGACTCTGGTAACTAGAGATCCCTCAGACCCTTTTAGTCAGTGTGGAAAATCTCTAGC
AGTAGTAGTTCATGTCATCTTATTATTCAGTATTTATAACTTGCAAAGAAATGAATATCAGAGAGTGAGA
GGAACTTGTTTATTGCAGCTTATAATGGTTACAAATAAAGCAATAGCATCACAAATTTCACAAATAAAGC
ATTTTTTTCACTGCATTCTAGTTGTGGTTTGTCCAAACTCATCAATGTATCTTATCATGTCTGGCTCTAG
CTATCCCGCCCCTAACTCCGCCCAGTTCCGCCCATTCTCCGCCCCATGGCTGACTAATTTTTTTTATTTA
TGCAGAGGCCGAGGCCGCCTCGGCCTCTGAGCTATTCCAGAAGTAGTGAGGAGGCTTTTTTGGAGGATCG
AATTCCTGCAGCCCCCTAGGCTTTTGCGTCGAGACGTACCCAATTCGCCCTATAGTGAGTCGTATTACGC
GCGCTCACTGGCCGTCGTTTTACAACGTCGTGACTGGGAAAACCCTGGCGTTACCCAACTTAATCGCCTT
GCAGCACATCCCCCTTTCGCCAGCTGGCGTAATAGCGAAGAGGCCCGCACCGATCGCCCTTCCCAACAGT
TGCGCAGCCTGAATGGCGAATGGCGCG
[124 nt withheld, positions 1568-1691]
C
[91 nt withheld, positions 1693-1783]
A
[49 nt withheld, positions 1785-1833]
CCTTTGACGTTGGAGTCCACGTTCTTT
[37 nt withheld, positions 1861-1897]
ACCCTATCTCGGTCTATTCTTTTGATTTATAAGGGATTTTGCCGATTTCGGCCTATTGGTTAAAAAATGA
GCTGATTTAACAAAAATTTAACGCGAATTTTAACAAAATATTAACGTTTACAATTTCCCAGGTGGCACTT
TTCGGGGAAATGTGCGCGGAACCCCTATTTGTTTATTTTTCTAAATACATTCAAATATGTATCCGCTCAT
GAGACAATAACCCTGATAAATGCTTCAATAATATTGAAAAAGGAAGAGTATGAGTATTCAACATTTCCGT
GTCGCCCTTATTCCCTTTTTTGCGGCATTTTGCCTTCCTGTTTTTGCTCACCCAGAAACGCTGGTGAAAG
TAAAAGATGCTGAAGATCAGTTGGGTGCACGAGTGGGTTACATCGAACTGGATCTCAACAGCGGTAAGAT
CCTTGAGAGTTTTCGCCCCGAAGAACGTTTTCCAATGATGAGCACTTTTAAAGTTCTGCTATGTGGCGCG
GTATTATCCCGTATTGACGCCGGGCAAGAGCAACTCGGTCGCCGCATACACTATTCTCAGAATGACTTGG
TTGAGTACTCACCAGTCACAGAAAAGCATCTTACGGATGGCATGACAGTAAGAGAATTATGCAGTGCTGC
CATAACCATGAGTGATAACACTGCGGCCAACTTACTTCTGACAACGATCGGAGGACCGAAGGAGCTAACC
GCTTTTTTGCACAACATGGGGGATCATGTAACTCGCCTTGATCGTTGGGAACCGGAGCTGAATGAAGCCA
TACCAAACGACGAGCGTGACACCACGATGCCTGTAGCAATGGCAACAACGTTGCGCAAACTATTAACTGG
CGAACTACTTACTCTAGCTTCCCGGCAACAATTAATAGACTGGATGGAGGCGGATAAAGTTGCAGGACCA
CTTCTGCGCTCGGCCCTTCCGGCTGGCTGGTTTATTGCTGATAAATCTGGAGCCGGTGAGCGTGGGTCTC
GCGGTATCATTGCAGCACTGGGGCCAGATGGTAAGCCCTCCCGTATCGTAGTTATCTACACGACGGGGAG
TCAGGCAACTATGGATGAACGAAATAGACAGATCGCTGAGATAGGTGCCTCACTGATTAAGCATTGGTAA
CTGTCAGACCAAGTTTACTCATATATACTTTAGATTGATTTAAAACTTCATTTTTAATTTAAAAGGATCT
AGGTGAAGATCCTTTTTGATAATCTCATGACCAAAATCCCTTAACGTGAGTTTTCGTTCCACTGAGCGTC
AGACCCCGTAGAAAAGATCAAAGGATCTTCTTGAGATCCTTTTTTTCTGCGCGTAATCTGCTGCTTGCAA
ACAAAAAAACCACCGCTACCAGCGGTGGTTTGTTTGCCGGATCAAGAGCTACCAACTCTTTTTCCGAAGG
TAACTGGCTTCAGCAGAGCGCAGATACCAAATACTGTCCTTCTAGTGTAGCCGTAGTTAGGCCACCACTT
CAAGAACTCTGTAGCACCGCCTACATACCTCGCTCTGCTAATCCTGTTACCAGTGGCTGCTGCCAGTGGC
GATAAGTCGTGTCTTACCGGGTTGGACTCAAGACGATAGTTACCGGATAAGGCGCAGCGGTCGGGCTGAA
CGGGGGGTTCGTGCACACAGCCCAGCTTGGAGCGAACGACCTACACCGAACTGAGATACCTACAGCGTGA
GCTATGAGAAAGCGCCACGCTTCCCGAAGGGAGAAAGGCGGACAGGTATCCGGTAAGCGGCAGGGTCGGA
ACAGGAGAGCGCACGAGGGAGCTTCCAGGGGGAAACGCCTGGTATCTTTATAGTCCTGTCGGGTTTCGCC
ACCTCTGACTTGAGCGTCGATTTTTGTGATGCTCGTCAGGGGGGCGGAGCCTATGGAAAAACGCCAGCAA
CGCGGCCTTTTTACGGTTCCTGGCCTTTTGCTGGCCTTTTGCTCACATGTTCTTTCCTGCGTTATCCCCT
GATTCTGTGGATAACCGTATTACCGCCTTTGAGTGAGCTGATACCGCTCGCCGCAGCCGAACGACCGAGC
GCAGCGAGTCAGTGAGCGAGGAAGCGGAAGAGCGCCCAATACGCAAACCGCCTCTCCCCGCGCGTTGGCC
GATTCATTAATGCAGCTGGCACGACAGGTTTCCCGACTGGAAAGCGGGCAGTGAGCGCAACGCAATTAAT
GTGAGTTAGCTCACTCATTAGGCACCCCAGGCTTTACACTTTATGCTTCCGGCTCGTATGTTGTGTGGAA
TTGTGAGCGGATAACAATTTCACACAGGAAACAGCTATGACCATGATTACGCCAAGCGCGCAATTAACCC
TCACTAAAGGGAACAAAAGCTGGAGCTGCAAGCTTAATGTAGTCTTATGCAATACTCTTGTAGTCTTGCA
ACATGGTAACGATGAGTTAGCAACATGCCTTACAAGGAGAGAAAAAGCACCGTGCATGCCGATTGGTGGA
AGTAAGGTGGTACGATCGTGCCTTATTAGGAAGGCAACAGACGGGTCTGACATGGATTGGACGAACCACT
GAATTGCCGCATTGCAGAGATATTGTATTTAAGTGCCTAGCTCGATACAATAAACGGGTCTCTCTGGTTA
GACCAGATCTGAGCCTGGGAGCTCTCTGGCTAACTAGGGAACCCACTGCTTAAGCCTCAATAAAGCTTGC
CTTGAGTGCTTCAAGTAGTGTGTGCCCGTCTGTTGTGTGACTCTGGTAACTAGAGATCCCTCAGACCCTT
TTAGTCAGTGTGGAAAATCTCTAGCAGTGGCGCCCGAACAGGGACCTGAAAGCGAAAGGGAAACCAGAGC
TCTCTCGACGCAGGACTCGGCTTGCTGAAGCGCGCACGGCAAGAGGCGAGGGGCGGCGACTGGTGAGTAC
GCCAAAAATTTTGACTAGCGGAGGCTAGAAGGAGAGAGATGGGTGCGAGAGCGTCAGTATTAAGCGGGGG
AGAATTAGATCGCGATGGGAAAAAATTCGGTTAAGGCCAGGGGGAAAGAAAAAATATAAATTAAAACATA
TAGTATGGGCAAGCAGGGAGCTAGAACGATTCGCAGTTAATCCTGGCCTGTTAGAAACATCAGAAGGCTG
TAGACAAATACTGGGACAGCTACAACCATCCCTTCAGACAGGATCAGAAGAACTTAGATCATTATATAAT
ACAGTAGCAACCCTCTATTGTGTGCATCAAAGGATAGAGATAAAAGACACCAAGGAAGCTTTAGACAAGA
TAGAGGAAGAGCAAAACAAAAGTAAGACCACCGCACAGCAAGCGGCCGCTGATCTTCAGACCTGGAGGAG
GAGATATGAGGGACAATTGGAGAAGTGAATTATATAAATATAAAGTAGTAAAAATTGAACCATTAGGAGT
AGCACCCACCAAGGCAAAGAGAAGAGTGGTGCAGAGAGAAAAAAGAGCAGTGGGAATAGGAGCTTTGTTC
CTTGGGTTCTTGGGAGCAGCAGGAAGCACTATGGGCGCAGCCTCAATGACGCTGACGGTACAGGCCAGAC
AATTATTGTCTGGTATAGTGCAGCAGCAGAACAATTTGCTGAGGGCTATTGAGGCGCAACAGCATCTGTT
GCAACTCACAGTCTGGGGCATCAAGCAGCTCCAGGCAAGAATCCTGGCTGTGGAAAGATACCTAAAGGAT
CAACAGCTCCTGGGGATTTGGGGTTGCTCTGGAAAACTCATTTGCACCACTGCTGTGCCTTGGAATGCTA
GTTGGAGTAATAAATCTCTGGAACAGATTGGAATCACACGACCTGGATGGAGTGGGACAGAGAAATTAAC
AATTACACAAGCTTAATACACTCCTTAATTGAAGAATCGCAAAACCAGCAAGAAAAGAATGAACAAGAAT
TATTGGAATTAGATAAATGGGCAAGTTTGTGGAATTGGTTTAACATAACAAATTGGCTGTGGTATATAAA
ATTATTCATAATGATAGTAGGAGGCTTGGTAGGTTTAAGAATAGTTTTTGCTGTACTTTCTATAGTGAAT
AGAGTTAGGCAGGGATATTCACCATTATCGTTTCAGACCCACCTCCCAACCCCGAGGGGACCCGACAGGC
CCGAAGGAATAGAAGAAGAAGGTGGAGAGAGAGACAGAGACAGATCCATTCGATTAGTGAACGGATCTCG
ACGGTTAACTTTTAAAAGAAAAGGGGGGATTGGGGGGTACAGTGCAGGGGAAAGAATAGTAGACATAATA
GCAACAGACATACAAACTAAAGAATTACAAAAACAAATTACAAAAATTCAAAATTTTATCGATAAGCTTG
GGAGTTCCGCGTTACATAACTTACGGTAAATGGCCCGCCTGGCTGACCGCCCAACGACCCCCGCCCATTG
ACGTCAATAATGACGTATGTTCCCATAGTAACGCCAATAGGGACTTTCCATTGACGTCAATGGGTGGAGT
ATTTACGGTAAACTGCCCACTTGGCAGTACATCAAGTGTATCATATGCCAAGTACGCCCCCTATTGACGT
CAATGACGGTAAATGGCCCGCCTGGCATTATGCCCAGTACATGACCTTATGGGACTTTCCTACTTGGCAG
TACATCTACGTATTAGTCATCGCTATTACCATGGTGATGCGGTTTTGGCAGTACATCAATGGGCGTGGAT
AGCGGTTTGACTCACGGGGATTTCCAAGTCTCCACCCCATTGACGTCAATGGGAGTTTGTTTTGGCACCA
AAATCAACGGGACTTTCCAAAATGTCGTAACAACTCCGCCCCATTGACGCAAATGGGCGGTAGGCGTGTA
CGGTGGGAGGTCTATATAAGCAGAGCTCGTTTAGTGAACCGTCAGATCGCCTGGAGACGCCATCCACGCT
GTTTTGACCTCCATAGAAGACACCGACTCTAGAGGATCCCCGCGGATGGTGAGCAAGGGCGAGGAGCTGT
TCACCGGGGTGGTGCCCATCCTGGTCGAGCTGGACGGCGACGTAAACGGCCACAAGTTCAGCGTGTCCGG
CGAGGGCGAGGGCGATGCCACCTACGGCAAGCTGACCCTGAAGTTCATCTGCACCACCGGCAAGCTGCCC
GTGCCCTGGCCCACCCTCGTGACCACCCTGACCTACGGCGTGCAGTGCTTCAGCCGCTACCCCGACCACA
TGAAGCAGCACGACTTCTTCAAGTCCGCCATGCCCGAAGGCTACGTCCAGGAGCGCACCATCTTCTTCAA
GGACGACGGCAACTACAAGACCCGCGCCGAGGTGAAGTTCGAGGGCGACACCCTGGTGAACCGCATCGAG
CTGAAGGGCATCGACTTCAAGGAGGACGGCAACATCCTGGGGCACAAGCTGGAGTACAACTACAACAGCC
ACAACGTCTATATCATGGCCGACAAGCAGAAGAACGGCATCAAGGTGAACTTCAAGATCCGCCACAACAT
CGAGGACGGCAGCGTGCAGCTCGCCGACCACTACCAGCAGAACACCCCCATCGGCGACGGCCCCGTGCTG
CTGCCCGACAACCACTACCTGAGCACCCAGTCCGCCCTGAGCAAAGACCCCAACGAGAAGCGCGATCACA
TGGTCCTGCTGGAGTTCGTGACCGCCGCCGGGATCACTCTCGGCATGGACGAGCTGTACAAGTAAGAATT
CCGCCCCTCTCCCTCCCCCCCCCCTAACGTTACTGGCCGAAGCCGCTTGGAATAAGGCCGGTGTGCGTTT
GTCTATATGTTATTTTCCACCATATTGCCGTCTTTTGGCAATGTGAGGGCCCGGAAACCTGGCCCTGTCT
TCTTGACGAGCATTCCTAGGGGTCTTTCCCCTCTCGCCAAAGGAATGCAAGGTCTGTTGAATGTCGTGAA
GGAAGCAGTTCCTCTGGAAGCTTCTTGAAGACAAACAACGTCTGTAGCGACCCTTTGCAGGCAGCGGAAC
CCCCCACCTGGCGACAGGTGCCTCTGCGGCCAAAAGCCACGTGTATAAGATACACCTGCAAAGGCGGCAC
AACCCCAGTGCCACGTTGTGAGTTGGATAGTTGTGGAAAGAGTCAAATGGCTCTCCTCAAGCGTATTCAA
CAAGGGGCTGAAGGATGCCCAGAAGGTACCCCATTGTATGGGATCTGATCTGGGGCCTCGGTGCACATGC
TTTACATGTGTTTAGTCGAGGTTAAAAAACGTCTAGGCCCCCCGAACCACGGGGACGTGGTTTTCCTTTG
AAAAACACGATGATAATATGGGGGCTAGAGCGGCCAGCTTACCATGACCGAGTACAAGCCCACGGTGCGC
CTCGCCACCCGCGACGACGTCCCCAGGGCCGTACGCACCCTCGCCGCCGCGTTCGCCGACTACCCCGCCA
CGCGCCACACCGTCGATCCGGACCGCCACATCGAGCGGGTCACCGAGCTGCAAGAACTCTTCCTCACGCG
CGTCGGGCTCGACATCGGCAAGGTGTGGGTCGCGGACGACGGCGCCGCGGTGGCGGTCTGGACCACGCCG
GAGAGCGTCGAAGCGGGGGCGGTGTTCGCCGAGATCGGCCCGCGCATGGCCGAGTTGAGCGGTTCCCGGC
TGGCCGCGCAGCAACAGATGGAAGGCCTCCTGGCGCCGCACCGGCCCAAGGAGCCCGCGTGGTTCCTGGC
CACCGTCGGCGTCTCGCCCGACCACCAGGGCAAGGGTCTGGGCAGCGCCGTCGTGCTCCCCGGAGTGGAG
GCGGCCGAGCGCGCCGGGGTGCCCGCCTTCCTGGAGACCTCCGCGCCCCGCAACCTCCCCTTCTACGAGC
GGCTCGGCTTCACCGTCACCGCCGACGTCGAGTGCCCGAAGGACCGCGCGACCTGGTGCATGACCCGCAA
GCCCGGTGCCTGACGCCCGCCCCACGACCCGCAGCGCCCGACCGAAAGGAGCGCACGACCCCATGCATCG
ATAAAATAAAAGATTTTATTTAGTCTCCAGAAAAAGGGGGGAATGAAAGACCCCACCTGTAGGTTTGGCA
AG
