>Addgene plasmid #73580 | pLenti-CMV-mOC-STAMP (N162D)-GFP | addgene partial sequence | sequence record 142325 | CMV-F 5'-CGCAAATGGGCGGTAGGCGTG-3'
TCGTTTAGTGAACCGTCAGATCGCCTGGAGACGCCATCCACGCTGTTTTGACCTCCATAGAAGACACCGA
CTCTAGAATGAGGACCATCAGGGCAGCCACGGAACACCTCTTTGGCTTGGGGTGGAAGTTCTGGCGCTTG
GGGATCTGCAAGGCAGTTGTTCCACTGCAGGCTGCCTGGAAAGCCTTCTCCCAGCCTGTCCCAGCCAGCT
GTAACGAACTACTGACCCAGCTTCTCCTGTGTGTTTCCTTGGCCAGTCTTATCGCAGGCCTGGCGCATCA
CTGGCTGGTCTCTTTGCAGCTTTATCCTTTGGGACCCCCTGCCCTGGTGACCTCTCTCTGTGGTCTCTTC
GTCTTCCTAAGCCTGGGCCTGGTGCCCCCCATCCGCTGCCTATTTGTGCTCAGTGTGCCAACCCTGGGCT
CCAAGCAGGGCCGCCGCTTGCTCCTGTCCTACAGTGCAGCCAACCTGGCTGTCGCTGTGGTGCCAAACGT
CTTAGGCAATGTGCGTGCAGCTGGGCAAGTGCTGAGCTGTGTTACTGAGGGCTCTTTGGAGAGTCTGCTT
GATACCACTTACCAGCTGCGCCAGGCAGCCAGGGAACTGGGCCCAGCCAGCCGAGCAGGCAGCCGCAGCC
TGACATTTGAGGTCGAGGGCAAGGGCTCAGCCTTCCGCCTTCACATGCACACGATCACTCAGGAGATCCT
GGAAGACTTCTCTGGCCTGGAGTTCCTGGCTCGAGCAGCACTGGGCACTCAGCGGGTGGTCACCGGGTTG
TTCCTGCTGGGCCTCCTGGGAGAGTCGGCCTGGTACCTTCATCGCTACCTCACTGACCTGCGTTT
