>Addgene plasmid #73580 | pLenti-CMV-mOC-STAMP (N162D)-GFP | addgene partial sequence | sequence record 142326 | EGFP-N 5'-CGTCGCCGTCCAGCTCGACCAG-3'
CTCTCGCCCTTGCTACCATTCTAGACTCGAGGTCATATGGAGGCCCAAGGGAGTCATGTGCCTGAGGTCC
CTGTGACTCCAGAGTCCGAGTTCCCTGTCCAGGCTTCCTGGATTCCCGGGTGGCCATAGTGCCGGGCTGT
TTGTTCAGGTGGTCACTCTGGTTGTGTCTCCTCTGGAGCCGGGCCTGCAAGTGGCTAAGCCTCCTGGCCT
CCTGGTCTGGGAAGAAGGAGGCTGCGATGGTGTGGCGCAGGCGCCAGGCGTAGGCCTGTAGCACCAAGGT
GGCGCCCGCCAGCAGTTGCAGGGCGCCCGCCGCCAGAGCAGCGGTGACACGGGGTGGTTGAGCCTGTGGT
AGATGACAGTCGTGGGGCGTGAAGCGCAGCTCCCACTGGAAGGAGCGCTGCATGGAGGCAAACACGCTCT
CCACCGGAGGTTGGTTGAGGACGAAGAGGATGAAGTCCAGAACCTTATATGAGGCGTCATATTTGACTGT
GAGTGTGATTGGGACAGTGGGTAACTTCTGAGCCCAGGCTACAGCTGCTTGTGCCAAGAGGAAGGCCCCA
TAGTCTGAGGCCACTGTCACAGCTGTGGCTACTAAGAGCAATGCCAGTAGCCCCAGCCTTAGGAGACAGC
TCAGCAGCTCCTCCCGTGACAACTTAGGCTGGGCTGTTTGGAGCAGCCACGGAGGCGGAGAGGTCAGCAG
ATGTGTGGCACCAGCCTGGGCCAGCTGCCGAACCAGCTGCCGAGTCGCGTAGATATTGTCGAAACGCAGG
TCAGTGAGGTAGCGATGAAGGTACCAGGCCGACTCTCCCAGGAGGCCCAGCAGGAACAACCCGGTGACCA
CCCGCTGAGTGCCCAGTGCTGCTCGAGCCAGGAACTCCAGGCCAGAGAAGTCTTCCAGGATCTCCTGAGT
GATC
