[The description below was written by a language model from this plasmid's Addgene catalogue record.]
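Description:
pLenti-CMV-mOC-STAMP (N162D)-GFP is a lentiviral expression plasmid built on the pLenti-CMV-MCS-GFP-SV-puro backbone, with a total size of about 9.9 kb, of which the backbone accounts for roughly 8.4 kb. It is maintained in bacteria as a high-copy plasmid under ampicillin selection. It is grown in a recombination-reduced strain, the usual precaution for keeping the repeated long terminal repeats of lentiviral vectors stable. No feature table accompanies the record, so the viral elements, origin of replication and exact cassette layout cannot be confirmed in detail. The backbone name does indicate a CMV promoter upstream of a multiple cloning site and GFP, followed by an SV40-promoter-driven puromycin resistance cassette that would allow selection of transduced mammalian cells.

The insert is mouse OC-STAMP (Ocstamp, osteoclast stimulatory transmembrane protein), cloned by restriction digestion into a single XbaI site at both ends. It carries a point mutation changing asparagine 162 to aspartic acid. GFP is fused to the C terminus of the protein, so expression from the CMV promoter should yield a fluorescent fusion whose level and localisation can be followed in live or fixed cells.

The stated purpose is lentiviral expression of the N162D mutant. The associated study examined OC-STAMP in osteoclast fusion, using a knockout mouse model, rescue of cell fusion and analysis of transmembrane topology. This suggests the construct serves to compare the mutant with wild-type protein in such assays. The record does not say what functional role residue 162 plays or why this substitution was chosen.
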