Addgene plasmid #73580: pLenti-CMV-mOC-STAMP (N162D)-GFP
Purpose: Lentivirus expression of mOC-STAMP with N162D mutation
Depositing lab: Paul Odgren. Depositing organization: University of Massachusetts, Worcester. Publication: Studies of OC-STAMP in Osteoclast Fusion: A New Knockout Mouse Model, Rescue of Cell Fusion, and Transmembrane Topology. Witwicka H, Hwang SY, Reyes-Gutierrez P, Jia H, Odgren PE, Donahue LR, Birnbaum MJ, Odgren PR. PLoS One. 2015 Jun 4;10(6):e0128275. doi: 10.1371/journal.pone.0128275. eCollection 2015. PONE-D-14-50827 PubMed 26042409.
Backbone
  Vector backbone: pLenti-CMV-MCS-GFP-SV-puro
  Backbone size w/o insert (bp): 8437
  Total vector size (bp): 9934
  Vector type: Lentiviral
Growth in bacteria
  Bacterial resistance: Ampicillin, 100 μg/mL
  Growth temperature: 37°C
  Growth strain: NEB Stable
  Copy number: High Copy
Gene/Insert
  Gene/Insert name: OC-STAMP
  Species: M. musculus (mouse)
  Mutation: changed asparagin (N) 162 to Aspartic Acid (D)
  Entrez Gene: Ocstamp (a.k.a. 4833422F24Rik, OC-STAMP)
  Tag / fusion protein: GFP (C terminal on insert)
  Cloning method: Restriction Enzyme; 5′ cloning site Xba1 (unknown if destroyed); 3′ cloning site Xba1 (unknown if destroyed)
  Sequencing primers: 5′ tcttaggcaatgtgcgtgcag
Terms and licenses: Academic/Nonprofit Terms; Industry Terms: Not Available to Industry
How to cite: pLenti-CMV-mOC-STAMP (N162D)-GFP was a gift from Paul Odgren (Addgene plasmid # 73580 ; http://n2t.net/addgene:73580 ; RRID:Addgene_73580)
